>Addgene plasmid #117760 | pLD1 translation factors | addgene full sequence | sequence record 273646 | Addgene NGS Result
GGAATTGTGAGCGGATAACAATTCCCCACTAGAAATAATTTTGTTTAACTTTAAGAAGGAGATATACATA
TGAAGCCTTCTATCGTTGCCAAACTGGAAGCCCTGCATGAACGCCATGAAGAAGTTCAGGCGTTGCTGGG
TGACGCGCAAACTATCGCCGACCAGGAACGTTTTCGCGCATTATCACGCGAATATGCGCAGTTAAGTGAT
GTTTCGCGCTGTTTTACCGACTGGCAACAGGTTCAGGAAGATATCGAAACCGCACAGATGATGCTCGATG
ATCCTGAAATGCGTGAGATGGCGCAGGATGAACTGCGCGAAGCTAAAGAAAAAAGCGAGCAACTGGAACA
GCAATTACAGGTTCTGTTACTGCCAAAAGATCCTGATGACGAACGTAACGCCTTCCTCGAAGTCCGAGCC
GGAACCGGCGGCGACGAAGCGGCGCTGTTCGCGGGCGATCTGTTCCGTATGTACAGCCGTTATGCCGAAG
CCCGCCGCTGGCGGGTAGAAATCATGAGCGCCAGCGAGGGTGAACATGGTGGTTATAAAGAGATCATCGC
CAAAATTAGCGGTGATGGTGTGTATGGTCGTCTGAAGTTTGAATCCGGCGGTCATCGCGTGCAACGTGTT
CCTGCTACGGAATCGCAGGGTCGTATTCATACTTCTGCTTGTACCGTTGCGGTAATGCCAGAACTGCCTG
ACGCAGAACTGCCGGACATCAACCCAGCAGATTTACGCATTGATACTTTCCGCTCGTCAGGGGCGGGTGG
TCAGCACGTTAACACCACCGATTCGGCAATTCGTATTACTCACTTGCCGACCGGGATTGTTGTTGAATGT
CAGGACGAACGTTCACAACATAAAAACAAAGCTAAAGCACTTTCTGTTCTCGGTGCTCGCATCCACGCTG
CTGAAATGGCAAAACGCCAACAGGCCGAAGCGTCTACCCGTCGTAACCTGCTGGGGAGTGGCGATCGCAG
CGACCGTAACCGTACTTACAACTTCCCGCAGGGGCGCGTTACCGATCACCGCATCAACCTGACGCTCTAC
CGCCTGGATGAAGTGATGGAAGGTAAGCTGGATATGCTGATTGAACCGATTATCCAGGAACATCAGGCCG
ACCAACTGGCGGCGTTGTCCGAGCAGGAACACCACCACCACCACCACTAATTATCTGTTAGTTTTTTTCT
ACTAGACTGCTAACAAAGCCCGAAAGGAAGCTGAGTTGGCTGCTGCCACCGCTGAGCAATAACTAGCATA
ACCCCTTGGGGCCTCTAAACGGGTCTTGAGGGGTTTTTTGCTGAAAGGAGGAACTACTAGAGCGATCCCG
CGAAATTAATACGACTCACTATAGGGGAATTGTGAGCGGATAACAATTCCCCACTAGAAATAATTTTGTT
TAACTTTAAGAAGGAGATATACATATGGCAAAAAACATTCAAGCCATTCGCGGCATGAACGATTACCTGC
CTGGCGAAACGGCCATCTGGCAGCGCATTGAAGGCACACTGAAAAACGTGCTCGGCAGCTACGGTTACAG
TGAAATCCGCTTGCCGATTGTAGAGCAGACCCCGCTATTCAAACGTGCGATTGGTGAAGTCACCGACGTG
GTTGAAAAAGAGATGTACACCTTTGAGGATCGCAATGGCGACAGCCTGACTCTGCGCCCTGAAGGGACGG
CGGGCTGTGTACGCGCCGGCATCGAGCATGGTCTTCTGTACAATCAGGAACAGCGTCTGTGGTATATCGG
GCCGATGTTCCGTCACGAGCGTCCGCAGAAAGGGCGTTATCGTCAGTTCCATCAGTTGGGCTGCGAAGTT
TTCGGTCTGCAAGGTCCGGATATCGACGCTGAACTGATTATGCTCACTGCCCGCTGGTGGCGCGCGCTGG
GTATTTCCGAGCACGTAACTCTTGAGCTGAACTCTATCGGTTCGCTGGAAGCACGCGCCAATTACCGCGA
TGCGCTGGTGGCATTCCTTGAGCAGCATAAAGAAAAGCTGGACGAAGACTGCAAACGCCGCATGTACACT
AACCCGCTGCGCGTGCTGGATTCAAAAAATCCGGAAGTGCAGGCGCTTCTCAACGACGCTCCGGCATTAG
GTGACTATCTGGACGAGGAATCTCGTGAGCATTTTGCCGGTCTGTGCAAACTGCTGGAGAGCGCGGGGAT
CGCTTACACCGTAAACCAGCGTCTGGTGCGTGGTCTGGATTACTACAACCGTACCGTTTTCGAGTGGGTG
ACTAACAGTCTCGGCTCCCAGGGCACCGTGTGTGCAGGCGGTCGTTATGACGGTCTTGTGGAACAACTGG
GCGGTCGTGCAACACCGGCTGTCGGTTTTGCTATGGGCCTCGAACGTCTTGTATTGTTAGTACAGGCCGT
TAATCCGGAGTTTAAAGCCGATCCTGTTGTCGATATATACCTGGTGGCTTCAGGTGCTGATACACAATCT
GCGGCTATGGCATTAGCTGAGCGTCTGCGTGATGAATTACCGGGCGTGAAATTGATGACCAACCACGGCG
GCGGCAACTTTAAGAAACAGTTTGCCCGTGCTGATAAATGGGGTGCCCGCGTTGCTGTGGTGCTGGGTGA
GTCTGAAGTGGCTAACGGCACAGCAGTAGTGAAGGATTTGCGCTCTGGTGAGCAAACGGCAGTTGCGCAG
GATAGCGTAGCCGCGCATTTGCGCACGTTACTGGGTCACCACCACCACCACCACTAATTATCTGTTAGTT
TTTTTCTACTAGACTGCTAACAAAGCCCGAAAGGAAGCTGAGTTGGCTGCTGCCACCGCTGAGCAATAAC
TAGCATAACCCCTTGGGGCCTCTAAACGGGTCTTGAGGGGTTTTTTGCTGAAAGGAGGAACTACTAGAGC
GATCCCGCGAAATTAATACGACTCACTATAGGGGAATTGTGAGCGGATAACAATTCCCCACTAGAAATAA
TTTTGTTTAACTTTAAGAAGGAGATATACATATGGCAAGCAGTAACTTGATTAAACAACTGCAAGAGCGG
GGGCTGGTAGCCCAGGTGACGGACGAGGAAGCGTTAGCAGAGCGACTGGCGCAAGGCCCGATCGCGCTCT
ATTGCGGCTTCGATCCTACCGCTGACAGCTTGCATTTGGGGCATCTTGTTCCATTGTTATGCCTGAAACG
CTTCCAGCAGGCGGGCCACAAGCCGGTTGCGCTGGTAGGCGGCGCGACGGGTCTGATTGGCGACCCGAGC
TTCAAAGCTGCCGAGCGTAAGCTGAACACCGAAGAAACTGTTCAGGAGTGGGTGGACAAAATCCGTAAGC
AGGTTGCCCCGTTCCTCGATTTCGACTGTGGAGAAAACTCTGCTATCGCGGCGAACAACTATGACTGGTT
CGGCAATATGAATGTGCTGACCTTCCTGCGCGATATTGGCAAACACTTCTCCGTTAACCAGATGATCAAC
AAAGAAGCGGTTAAGCAGCGTCTCAACCGTGAAGATCAGGGGATTTCGTTCACTGAGTTTTCCTACAACC
TGTTGCAGGGTTATGACTTCGCCTGTCTGAACAAACAGTACGGTGTGGTGCTGCAAATTGGTGGTTCTGA
CCAGTGGGGTAACATCACTTCTGGTATCGACCTGACCCGTCGTCTGCATCAGAATCAGGTGTTTGGCCTG
ACCGTTCCGCTGATCACTAAAGCAGATGGCACCAAGTTTGGTAAAACTGAAGGCGGCGCAGTCTGGTTGG
ATCCGAAGAAAACCAGCCCGTACAAGTTCTACCAGTTCTGGATCAACACTGCGGATGCCGACGTTTACCG
CTTCCTGAAGTTCTTCACCTTTATGAGCATTGAAGAGATCAACGCCCTGGAAGAAGAAGATAAAAACAGC
GGTAAAGCACCGCGCGCCCAGTATGTACTGGCGGAGCAGGTGACTCGTCTGGTTCACGGTGAAGAAGGTT
TACAGGCGGCAAAACGTATTACCGAATGCCTGTTCAGCGGTTCTTTGAGTGCGCTGAGTGAAGCGGACTT
CGAACAGCTGGCGCAGGACGGCGTACCGATGGTTGAGATGGAAAAGGGCGCAGACCTGATGCAGGCACTG
GTCGATTCTGAACTGCAACCTTCCCGTGGTCAGGCACGTAAAACTATCGCCTCCAATGCCATCACCATTA
ACGGTGAAAAACAGTCCGATCCTGAATACTTCTTTAAAGAAGAAGATCGTCTGTTTGGTCGTTTTACCTT
ACTGCGTCGCGGTAAAAAGAATTACTGTCTGATTTGCTGGAAACACCACCACCACCACCACTAATTATCT
GTTAGTTTTTTTCTACTAGACTGCTAACAAAGCCCGAAAGGAAGCTGAGTTGGCTGCTGCCACCGCTGAG
CAATAACTAGCATAACCCCTTGGGGCCTCTAAACGGGTCTTGAGGGGTTTTTTGCTGAAAGGAGGAACTA
CTAGAGCGATCCCGCGAAATTAATACGACTCACTATAGGGGAATTGTGAGCGGATAACAATTCCCCACTA
GAAATAATTTTGTTTAACTTTAAGAAGGAGATATACATATGCTAAAAATCTTCAATACTCTGACACGCCA
AAAAGAGGAGTTTAAGCCTATTCACGCCGGGGAAGTCGGCATGTACGTGTGTGGAATCACCGTTTACGAT
CTCTGTCATATCGGTCACGGGCGTACCTTTGTTGCTTTTGACGTGGTTGCGCGCTATCTGCGTTTCCTCG
GCTATAAACTGAAGTATGTGCGCAACATTACCGATATCGACGACAAAATCATCAAACGCGCCAATGAAAA
TGGCGAAAGCTTTGTGGCGATGGTGGATCGCATGATCGCCGAAATGCACAAAGATTTTGATGCTTTGAAC
ATTCTGCGCCCGGATATGGAGCCGCGCGCGACGCACCATATCGCAGAAATTATTGAACTCACTGAACAAC
TGATCGCCAAAGGTCACGCTTATGTGGCGGACAACGGCGACGTGATGTTCGACGTCCCGACCGATCCAAC
TTATGGCGTGCTGTCGCGTCAGGATCTCGACCAGCTGCACGCAGGCGCGCGCGTTGACGTGGTCGACGAC
AAACGCAACCCAATGGACTTCGTTCTGTGGAAGATGTCGAAAGAGGGCGAACCGAGCTGGCCGTCTCCGT
GGGGCGCGGGTCGTCCTGGCTGGCACATTGAATGTTCGGCAATGAACTGCAAGCAGCTGGGTAACCACTT
TGATATCCACGGCGGCGGTTCAGACCTGATGTTCCCGCACCACGAAAACGAAATCGCGCAGTCCACCTGT
GCCCATGATGGTCAGTATGTGAACTACTGGATGCACTCGGGGATGGTGATGGTTGACCGCGAGAAGATGT
CCAAATCGCTGGGTAACTTCTTTACCGTGCGCGATGTGCTGAAATACTACGACGCGGAAACCGTGCGTTA
CTTCCTGATGTCGGGCCACTATCGCAGCCAGTTGAACTACAGCGAAGAGAACCTGAAGCAGGCGCGTGCG
GCGCTGGAGCGTCTCTACACTGCGCTGCGCGGCACAGATAAAACCGTTGCGCCTGCCGGTGGCGAAGCGT
TTGAAGCGCGCTTTATTGAAGCGATGGACGACGATTTCAACACCCCGGAAGCCTATTCCGTACTGTTTGA
TATGGCGCGTGAAGTAAACCGTCTGAAAGCAGAAGATATGGCAGCGGCGAATGCAATGGCATCTCACCTG
CGTAAACTTTCCGCTGTATTGGGCCTGCTGGAGCAAGAACCGGAAGCGTTCCTGCAAAGCGGCGCGCAGG
CAGACGACAGCGAAGTGGCTGAGATTGAAGCGTTAATTCAACAGCGTCTGGATGCCCGTAAAGCGAAAGA
CTGGGCGGCGGCGGATGCGGCGCGTGATCGTCTTAACGAGATGGGGATCGTGCTGGAAGATGGCCCGCAA
GGGACCACCTGGCGTCGTAAGCACCACCACCACCACCACTAATTATCTGTTAGTTTTTTTCTACTAGACT
GCTAACAAAGCCCGAAAGGAAGCTGAGTTGGCTGCTGCCACCGCTGAGCAATAACTAGCATAACCCCTTG
GGGCCTCTAAACGGGTCTTGAGGGGTTTTTTGCTGAAAGGAGGAACTACTAGAGCGATCCCGCGAAATTA
ATACGACTCACTATAGGGGAATTGTGAGCGGATAACAATTCCCCACTAGAAATAATTTTGTTTAACTTTA
AGAAGGAGATATACATATGACTAAGCCCATCGTTTTTAGTGGCGCACAGCCCTCAGGTGAATTGACCATT
GGTAACTACATGGGTGCGCTGCGTCAGTGGGTAAACATGCAGGATGACTACCATTGCATTTACTGTATCG
TTGACCAACACGCGATCACCGTGCGCCAGGATGCACAGAAGCTGCGTAAAGCGACGCTGGATACGCTGGC
CTTGTATCTGGCTTGTGGTATCGATCCTGAGAAAAGCACCATTTTTGTTCAGTCCCACGTGCCGGAACAT
GCACAGTTAGGCTGGGCACTGAACTGCTATACCTACTTCGGCGAACTGAGTCGCATGACGCAGTTTAAAG
ATAAATCTGCGCGTTATGCCGAGAACATCAACGCTGGTCTGTTTGACTATCCGGTGCTGATGGCAGCGGA
CATCCTGCTGTATCAAACTAATCTGGTACCGGTGGGTGAAGACCAGAAACAGCACCTCGAACTGAGCCGC
GATATTGCCCAGCGTTTCAACGCGCTGTATGGCGAGATCTTTAAGGTGCCGGAGCCGTTTATTCCGAAAT
CTGGCGCGCGCGTAATGTCGCTGCTGGAGCCGACCAAGAAGATGTCCAAGTCTGACGATAATCGCAATAA
CGTTATCGGCCTGCTGGAAGATCCGAAATCGGTAGTGAAGAAAATCAAACGTGCGGTCACTGACTCCGAC
GAGCCGCCGGTAGTTCGCTACGATGTGCAGAACAAAGCGGGCGTTTCCAACCTGTTGGATATCCTTTCAG
CGGTAACGGGCCAGAGCATCCCAGAACTGGAAAAACAGTTCGAAGGCAAGATGTATGGTCATCTGAAAGG
TGAAGTGGCTGATGCCGTTTCCGGTATGCTGACTGAATTGCAGGAACGCTATCACCGTTTCCGCAACGAT
GAAGCCTTCCTGCAACAGGTGATGAAAGATGGCGCGGAAAAAGCCAGCGCGCACGCTTCCCGTACGCTAA
AAGCGGTGTACGAAGCGATTGGTTTTGTGGCGAAGCCGCACCACCACCACCACCACTAATTATCTGTTAG
TTTTTTTCTACTAGACTGCTAACAAAGCCCGAAAGGAAGCTGAGTTGGCTGCTGCCACCGCTGAGCAATA
ACTAGCATAACCCCTTGGGGCCTCTAAACGGGTCTTGAGGGGTTTTTTGCTGAAAGGAGGAACTACTAGA
GCGATCCCGCGAAATTAATACGACTCACTATAGGGGAATTGTGAGCGGATAACAATTCCCCACTAGAAAT
AATTTTGTTTAACTTTAAGAAGGAGATATACATATGCTCGATCCCAATCTGCTGCGTAATGAGCCAGACG
CAGTCGCTGAAAAACTGGCACGCCGGGGCTTTAAGCTGGATGTAGATAAGCTGGGCGCTCTTGAAGAGCG
TCGTAAAGTATTGCAGGTCAAAACGGAAAACCTGCAAGCGGAGCGTAACTCCCGATCGAAATCCATTGGC
CAGGCGAAAGCGCGCGGGGAAGATATCGAGCCTTTACGTCTGGAAGTGAACAAACTGGGCGAAGAGCTGG
ATGCAGCAAAAGCCGAGCTGGATGCTTTACAGGCTGAAATCCGCGATATCGCGCTGACCATCCCTAACCT
GCCGGCAGATGAAGTGCCGGTAGGTAAAGACGAAAATGACAACGTTGAAGTCAGCCGCTGGGGTACCCCG
CGTGAGTTTGACTTTGAAGTTCGTGACCACGTGACGCTGGGTGAAATGCACTCTGGCCTCGACTTTGCAG
CGGCAGTTAAGCTGACTGGTTCCCGCTTTGTGGTAATGAAAGGGCAGATTGCTCGCATGCACCGCGCACT
GTCGCAGTTTATGCTGGATCTGCATACCGAACAGCATGGCTACAGTGAGAACTATGTTCCGTACCTGGTT
AACCAGGACACGCTGTACGGTACGGGTCAACTGCCGAAGTTTGCTGGCGATCTGTTCCATACTCGTCCGC
TGGAAGAAGAAGCAGACACCAGTAACTATGCGCTGATCCCAACGGCAGAAGTTCCGCTGACTAACCTGGT
GCGCGGTGAAATCATCGATGAAGATGATCTGCCAATTAAGATGACCGCCCACACCCCATGCTTCCGTTCT
GAAGCCGGTTCATACGGTCGTGACACCCGTGGTCTGATCCGTATGCACCAGTTCGACAAAGTTGAAATGG
TGCAGATCGTGCGCCCAGAAGACTCAATGGCGGCGCTGGAAGAGATGACTGGTCATGCAGAAAAAGTCTT
GCAGTTGCTGGGCCTGCCGTACCGTAAAATCATCCTTTGCACTGGCGACATGGGCTTTGGCGCTTGCAAA
ACTTACGACCTGGAAGTATGGATCCCGGCACAGAACACCTACCGTGAGATCTCTTCCTGCTCCAACGTTT
GGGATTTCCAGGCACGTCGTATGCAGGCACGTTGCCGCAGCAAGTCGGACAAGAAAACCCGTCTGGTTCA
TACCCTGAACGGTTCTGGTCTGGCTGTTGGTCGTACGCTGGTTGCAGTAATGGAAAACTATCAGCAGGCT
GATGGTCGTATTGAAGTACCAGAAGTTCTGCGTCCGTATATGAACGGACTGGAATATATTGGCCACCACC
ACCACCACCACTAATTATCTGTTAGTTTTTTTCTACTAGACTGCTAACAAAGCCCGAAAGGAAGCTGAGT
TGGCTGCTGCCACCGCTGAGCAATAACTAGCATAACCCCTTGGGGCCTCTAAACGGGTCTTGAGGGGTTT
TTTGCTGAAAGGAGGAACTACTAGAGCGATCCCGCGAAATTAATACGACTCACTATAGGGGAATTGTGAG
CGGATAACAATTCCCCACTAGAAATAATTTTGTTTAACTTTAAGAAGGAGATATACATATGGAAAAGACA
TATAACCCACAAGATATCGAACAGCCGCTTTACGAGCACTGGGAAAAGCAGGGCTACTTTAAGCCTAATG
GCGATGAAAGCCAGGAAAGTTTCTGCATCATGATCCCGCCGCCGAACGTCACCGGCAGTTTGCACATGGG
TCACGCCTTCCAGCAAACCATCATGGATACCATGATCCGCTATCAGCGCATGCAGGGCAAAAACACCCTG
TGGCAGGTCGGTACTGACCACGCCGGGATCGCTACCCAGATGGTCGTTGAGCGCAAGATTGCCGCAGAAG
AAGGTAAAACCCGTCACGACTACGGCCGCGAAGCTTTCATCGACAAAATCTGGGAATGGAAAGCGGAATC
TGGCGGCACCATTACCCGTCAGATGCGCCGTCTCGGCAACTCCGTCGACTGGGAGCGTGAACGCTTCACC
ATGGACGAAGGCCTGTCCAATGCGGTGAAAGAAGTTTTCGTTCGTCTGTATAAAGAAGACCTGATTTACC
GTGGCAAACGCCTGGTAAACTGGGATCCGAAACTGCGCACCGCTATCTCTGACCTGGAAGTCGAAAACCG
CGAATCGAAAGGTTCGATGTGGCACATCCGCTATCCGCTGGCTGACGGTGCGAAAACCGCAGACGGTAAA
GATTATCTGGTGGTCGCGACTACCCGTCCAGAAACCCTGCTGGGCGATACTGGCGTAGCCGTTAACCCGG
AAGATCCGCGTTACAAAGATCTGATTGGCAAATATGTCATTCTGCCGCTGGTTAACCGTCGTATTCCGAT
CGTTGGCGACGAACACGCCGACATGGAAAAAGGCACCGGCTGCGTGAAAATCACTCCGGCGCACGACTTT
AACGACTATGAAGTGGGTAAACGTCACGCCCTGCCGATGATCAACATCCTGACCTTTGACGGCGATATCC
GTGAAAGCGCCCAGGTGTTCGATACCAAAGGTAACGAATCTGACGTTTATTCCAGCGAAATCCCTGCGGA
GTTCCAGAAACTGGAGCGTTTTGCTGCACGTAAAGCAGTCGTTGCCGCAGTTGACGCGCTTGGCCTGCTG
GAAGAAATTAAACCGCACGACCTGACCGTTCCTTACGGCGACCGTGGCGGCGTAGTTATCGAACCAATGC
TGACCGACCAGTGGTACGTGCGTGCCGATGTCCTGGCGAAACCGGCGGTTGAAGCGGTTGAGAACGGCGA
CATTCAGTTCGTACCGAAGCAGTACGAAAACATGTACTTCTCCTGGATGCGCGATATTCAGGACTGGTGT
ATCTCTCGTCAGTTGTGGTGGGGTCACCGTATCCCGGCATGGTATGACGAAGCGGGTAACGTTTATGTTG
GCCGCAACGAAGACGAAGTGCGTAAAGAAAATAACCTCGGTGCTGATGTTGTCCTGCGTCAGGACGAAGA
CGTTCTCGATACCTGGTTCTCTTCTGCGCTGTGGACCTTCTCTACCCTTGGCTGGCCGGAAAATACCGAC
GCCCTGCGTCAGTTCCACCCAACCAGCGTGATGGTATCTGGTTTCGACATCATTTTCTTCTGGATTGCCC
GCATGATCATGATGACCATGCACTTCATCAAAGATGAAAATGGCAAACCGCAGGTGCCGTTCCACACCGT
TTACATGACCGGCCTGATTCGTGATGACGAAGGCCAGAAGATGTCCAAATCCAAGGGTAACGTTATCGAC
CCACTGGATATGGTTGACGGTATTTCGCTGCCAGAACTGCTGGAAAAACGTACCGGCAATATGATGCAGC
CGCAGCTGGCGGACAAAATCCGTAAGCGCACCGAGAAGCAGTTCCCGAACGGTATTGAGCCGCACGGTAC
TGACGCGCTGCGCTTCACCCTGGCGGCGCTGGCGTCTACCGGTCGTGACATCAACTGGGATATGAAGCGT
CTGGAAGGTTACCGTAACTTCTGTAACAAGCTGTGGAACGCCAGCCGCTTTGTGCTGATGAACACAGAAG
GTCAGGATTGCGGCTTCAACGGCGGCGAAATGACGCTGTCGCTGGCGGACCGCTGGATTCTGGCGGAGTT
CAACCAGACCATCAAAGCGTACCGCGAAGCGCTGGACAGCTTCCGCTTCGATATCGCCGCAGGCATTCTG
TATGAGTTCACCTGGAACCAGTTCTGTGACTGGTATCTCGAGCTGACCAAGCCGGTAATGAACGGTGGCA
CCGAAGCAGAACTGCGCGGTACTCGCCATACGCTGGTGACTGTACTGGAAGGTCTGCTGCGCCTCGCGCA
TCCGATCATTCCGTTCATCACCGAAACCATCTGGCAGCGTGTGAAAGTACTTTGCGGTATCACTGCCGAC
ACCATCATGCTGCAACCGTTCCCGCAGTACGATGCGTCTCAGGTTGATGAAGCCGCACTGGCCGACACCG
AATGGCTGAAACAGGCGATCGTTGCGGTACGTAACATCCGTGCAGAAATGAACATCGCGCCGGGCAAACC
GCTGGAGCTGCTGCTGCGTGGTTGCAGCGCGGATGCAGAACGTCGCGTAAATGAAAACCGTGGCTTCCTG
CAAACCCTGGCGCGTCTGGAAAGTATCACCGTGCTGCCTGCCGATGACAAAGGTCCGGTTTCCGTTACGA
AGATCATCGACGGTGCAGAGCTGCTGATCCCGATGGCTGGCCTCATCAACAAAGAAGATGAGCTGGCGCG
TCTGGCGAAAGAAGTGGCGAAGATTGAAGGTGAAATCAGCCGTATCGAGAACAAACTGGCGAACGAAGGC
TTTGTCGCCCGCGCACCGGAAGCGGTCATCGCGAAAGAGCGTGAGAAGCTGGAAGGCTATGCGGAAGCGA
AAGCGAAACTGATTGAACAGCAGGCTGTTATCGCCGCGCTGCACCACCACCACCACCACTAATTATCTGT
TAGTTTTTTTCTACTAGACTGCTAACAAAGCCCGAAAGGAAGCTGAGTTGGCTGCTGCCACCGCTGAGCA
ATAACTAGCATAACCCCTTGGGGCCTCTAAACGGGTCTTGAGGGGTTTTTTGCTGAAAGGAGGAACTACT
AGAGCGATCCCGCGAAATTAATACGACTCACTATAGGGGAATTGTGAGCGGATAACAATTCCCCACTAGA
AATAATTTTGTTTAACTTTAAGAAGGAGATATACATATGACTCAAGTCGCGAAGAAAATCCTGGTGACGT
GCGCACTGCCGTACGCTAACGGCTCAATCCACCTCGGCCACATGCTGGAGCACATCCAGGCTGATGTCTG
GGTCCGTTACCAGCGAATGCGCGGCCACGAGGTCAACTTCATCTGCGCCGACGATGCCCACGGTACACCG
ATCATGCTGAAAGCTCAGCAGCTTGGTATCACCCCGGAGCAGATGATTGGCGAAATGAGTCAGGAGCATC
AGACTGATTTCGCAGGCTTTAACATCAGCTATGACAACTATCACTCGACGCACAGCGAAGAGAACCGCCA
GTTGTCAGAACTTATCTACTCTCGCCTGAAAGAAAACGGTTTTATTAAAAACCGCACCATCTCTCAGCTG
TACGATCCGGAAAAAGGCATGTTCCTGCCGGACCGTTTTGTGAAAGGCACCTGCCCGAAATGTAAATCCC
CGGATCAATACGGCGATAACTGCGAAGTCTGCGGCGCGACCTACAGCCCGACTGAACTGATCGAGCCGAA
ATCGGTGGTTTCTGGCGCTACGCCGGTAATGCGTGATTCTGAACACTTCTTCTTTGATCTGCCCTCTTTC
AGCGAAATGTTGCAGGCATGGACCCGCAGCGGTGCGTTGCAGGAGCAGGTGGCAAATAAAATGCAGGAGT
GGTTTGAATCTGGCCTGCAACAGTGGGATATCTCCCGCGACGCCCCTTACTTCGGTTTTGAAATCCCGAA
CGCGCCGGGCAAATATTTCTACGTCTGGCTGGACGCACCGATTGGCTACATGGGTTCTTTCAAGAATCTG
TGCGACAAGCGCGGCGACAGCGTAAGCTTCGATGAATACTGGAAGAAAGACTCCACCGCCGAGCTGTACC
ACTTCATCGGTAAAGATATTGTTTACTTCCACAGCCTGTTCTGGCCTGCCATGCTGGAAGGCAGCAACTT
CCGCAAGCCGTCCAACCTGTTTGTTCATGGCTATGTGACGGTGAACGGCGCAAAGATGTCCAAGTCTCGC
GGCACCTTTATTAAAGCCAGCACCTGGCTGAATCATTTTGACGCAGACAGCCTGCGTTACTACTACACTG
CGAAACTCTCTTCGCGCATTGATGATATCGATCTCAACCTGGAAGATTTCGTTCAGCGTGTGAATGCCGA
TATCGTTAACAAAGTGGTTAACCTGGCCTCCCGTAATGCGGGCTTTATCAACAAGCGTTTTGACGGCGTG
CTGGCAAGCGAACTGGCTGACCCGCAGTTGTACAAAACCTTCACTGATGCCGCTGAAGTGATTGGTGAAG
CGTGGGAAAGCCGTGAGTTTGGTAAAGCCGTGCGCGAAATCATGGCGCTGGCTGATCTGGCTAACCGCTA
TGTCGATGAACAGGCTCCGTGGGTGGTGGCGAAACAGGAAGGCCGCGATGCCGACCTGCAAGCAATTTGC
TCAATGGGCATCAACCTGTTCCGCGTGCTGATGACTTACCTGAAGCCGGTACTGCCGAAACTGACCGAGC
GTGCAGAAGCATTCCTCAATACGGAACTGACCTGGGATGGTATCCAGCAACCGCTGCTGGGCCACAAAGT
GAATCCGTTCAAGGCGCTGTATAACCGCATCGATATGAGGCAGGTTGAAGCACTGGTGGAAGCCTCTAAA
GAAGAAGTAAAAGCCGCTGCCGCGCCGGTAACTGGCCCGCTGGCAGATGATCCGATTCAGGAAACCATCA
CCTTTGACGACTTCGCTAAAGTTGACCTGCGCGTGGCGCTGATTGAAAACGCAGAGTTTGTTGAAGGTTC
TGACAAACTGCTGCGCCTGACGCTGGATCTCGGCGGTGAAAAACGCAATGTCTTCTCCGGTATTCGTTCT
GCTTACCCGGATCCGCAGGCACTGATTGGTCGTCACACCATTATGGTGGCTAACCTGGCACCACGTAAAA
TGCGCTTCGGTATCTCTGAAGGCATGGTGATGGCTGCCGGTCCTGGCGGGAAAGATATTTTCCTGCTAAG
CCCGGATGCCGGTGCTAAACCGGGTCATCAGGTGAAACACCACCACCACCACCACTAATTATCTGTTAGT
TTTTTTCTACTAGACTGCTAACAAAGCCCGAAAGGAAGCTGAGTTGGCTGCTGCCACCGCTGAGCAATAA
CTAGCATAACCCCTTGGGGCCTCTAAACGGGTCTTGAGGGGTTTTTTGCTGAAAGGAGGAACTACTAGAG
CGATCCCGCGAAATTAATACGACTCACTATAGGGGAATTGTGAGCGGATAACAATTCCCCACTAGAAATA
ATTTTGTTTAACTTTAAGAAGGAGATATACATATGCACCACCACCACCACCACAATATTCAGGCTCTTCT
CTCAGAAAAAGTCCGTCAGGCCATGATTGCGGCAGGCGCGCCTGCGGATTGCGAACCGCAGGTTCGTCAG
TCAGCAAAAGTTCAGTTCGGCGACTATCAGGCTAACGGCATGATGGCAGTTGCTAAAAAACTGGGTATGG
CACCGCGACAATTAGCAGAGCAGGTGCTGACTCATCTGGATCTTAACGGTATCGCCAGCAAAGTTGAGAT
CGCCGGTCCAGGCTTTATCAACATTTTCCTTGATCCGGCATTCCTGGCTGAACATGTTCAGCAGGCGCTG
GCGTCCGATCGTCTCGGTGTTGCTACGCCAGAAAAACAGACCATTGTGGTTGACTACTCTGCGCCAAACG
TGGCGAAAGAGATGCACGTCGGTCACCTGCGCTCTACCATTATTGGTGACGCAGCAGTGCGTACTCTGGA
GTTCCTCGGTCACAAAGTGATTCGCGCAAACCACGTCGGCGACTGGGGCACTCAGTTCGGTATGCTGATT
GCATGGCTGGAAAAGCAGCAGCAGGAAAACGCCGGTGAAATGGAGCTGGCTGACCTTGAAGGTTTCTACC
GCGATGCGAAAAAGCATTACGATGAAGATGAAGAGTTCGCCGAGCGCGCACGTAACTACGTGGTAAAACT
GCAAAGCGGTGACGAATATTTCCGCGAGATGTGGCGCAAACTGGTCGACATCACCATGACGCAGAACCAG
ATCACCTACGATCGTCTCAACGTGACGCTGACCCGTGATGACGTGATGGGCGAAAGCCTCTACAACCCGA
TGCTGCCAGGAATTGTGGCGGATCTCAAAGCCAAAGGTCTGGCAGTAGAAAGCGAAGGGGCGACCGTCGT
ATTCCTTGATGAGTTTAAAAACAAGGAAGGCGAACCGATGGGCGTGATCATTCAGAAGAAAGATGGCGGC
TATCTCTACACCACCACTGATATCGCCTGTGCGAAATATCGTTATGAAACACTGCATGCCGATCGCGTGC
TGTATTACATCGACTCCCGTCAGCATCAACACCTGATGCAGGCATGGGCGATCGTCCGTAAAGCAGGCTA
TGTACCGGAATCCGTACCGCTGGAACACCACATGTTCGGCATGATGCTGGGTAAAGACGGCAAACCGTTC
AAAACCCGCGCGGGTGGTACAGTGAAACTGGCCGATCTGCTGGATGAAGCCCTGGAACGTGCACGCCGTC
TGGTGGCAGAAAAGAACCCGGATATGCCAGCCGACGAGCTGGAAAAACTGGCTAACGCGGTTGGTATTGG
TGCGGTGAAATATGCGGATCTCTCCAAAAACCGCACCACGGACTACATCTTCGACTGGGACAACATGCTG
GCGTTTGAGGGTAATACCGCGCCATACATGCAGTACGCATACACGCGTGTATTGTCCGTGTTCCGTAAAG
CAGAAATTGACGAAGAGCAACTGGCTGCGGCTCCGGTTATCATCCGTGAAGATCGTGAAGCGCAACTGGC
AGCTCGCCTGCTGCAATTTGAAGAAACCCTCACCGTGGTTGCCCGTGAAGGCACGCCGCATGTAATGTGT
GCTTACCTGTACGATCTGGCCGGTCTGTTCTCTGGCTTCTACGAGCACTGCCCGATCCTCAGCGCAGAAA
ACGAAGAAGTGCGTAACAGCCGTCTAAAACTGGCACAACTGACGGCGAAGACGCTGAAGCTGGGTCTGGA
TACGCTGGGTATTGAGACTGTAGAGCGTATGTAATTATCTGTTAGTTTTTTTCTACTAGACTGCTAACAA
AGCCCGAAAGGAAGCTGAGTTGGCTGCTGCCACCGCTGAGCAATAACTAGCATAACCCCTTGGGGCCTCT
AAACGGGTCTTGAGGGGTTTTTTGCTGAAAGGAGGAACTACTAGAGCGATCCCGCGAAATTAATACGACT
CACTATAGGGGAATTGTGAGCGGATAACAATTCCCCACTAGAAATAATTTTGTTTAACTTTAAGAAGGAG
ATATACATATGAGTGAGGCAGAAGCCCGCCCGACTAACTTTATCCGTCAGATCATCGATGAAGATCTGGC
CAGTGGTAAGCACACCACAGTACACACCCGTTTCCCGCCGGAGCCGAATGGCTATCTGCATATTGGCCAT
GCGAAATCTATCTGCCTGAACTTCGGGATCGCCCAGGACTATAAAGGCCAGTGCAACCTGCGTTTCGACG
ACACTAACCCGGTAAAAGAAGATATCGAGTATGTTGAGTCGATCAAAAACGACGTAGAGTGGTTAGGTTT
TCACTGGTCTGGTAACGTCCGTTACTCCTCCGATTATTTTGATCAGCTCCACGCCTATGCGATCGAACTG
ATCAATAAAGGCCTGGCGTACGTTGATGAACTGACGCCGGAACAGATCCGCGAATACCGCGGCACCCTGA
CGCAACCGGGTAAAAACAGCCCGTACCGCGACCGCAGCGTTGAAGAGAACCTGGCGCTGTTCGAAAAAAT
GCGTGCCGGTGGTTTTGAAGAAGGTAAAGCCTGCCTGCGTGCGAAAATCGACATGGCTTCACCGTTTATC
GTGATGCGCGATCCGGTGCTGTACCGTATTAAGTTTGCTGAACACCACCAGACTGGCAACAAGTGGTGCA
TCTACCCGATGTACGACTTCACCCACTGCATCAGCGATGCCCTGGAAGGTATTACGCACTCTCTGTGTAC
GCTTGAGTTCCAGGACAACCGTCGTCTGTACGACTGGGTACTGGACAACATCACGATTCCTGTTCACCCG
CGCCAGTATGAGTTCTCGCGCCTGAATCTGGAATACACCGTGATGTCCAAGCGTAAGTTGAACCTGCTGG
TGACCGACAAGCACGTTGAAGGCTGGGATGACCCGCGTATGCCGACCATTTCCGGTCTGCGTCGTCGTGG
TTACACTGCGGCTTCTATTCGTGAGTTCTGCAAACGCATCGGCGTGACCAAGCAGGACAACACCATTGAG
ATGGCGTCGCTGGAATCCTGCATCCGTGAAGATCTCAACGAAAATGCGCCGCGCGCAATGGCGGTTATCG
ATCCGGTGAAACTGGTTATCGAAAACTATCAGGGCGAAGGCGAAATGGTTACCATGCCGAACCATCCGAA
CAAACCGGAAATGGGCAGCCGTCAGGTGCCGTTTAGCGGTGAGATTTGGATTGATCGCGCCGATTTCCGC
GAAGAAGCTAACAAGCAGTACAAACGTCTGGTGCTGGGTAAAGAAGTGCGTCTGCGTAATGCTTATGTGA
TTAAGGCAGAACGCGTCGAGAAAGATGCCGAAGGTAATATCACCACCATCTTCTGTACTTATGACGCCGA
TACCTTAAGCAAAGATCCGGCAGATGGTCGTAAAGTCAAAGGTGTTATTCACTGGGTGAGCGCGGCACAT
GCGCTGCCGGTTGAAATCCGTTTGTATGACCGTCTGTTCAGCGTGCCTAACCCAGGTGCTGCGGATGATT
TCCTGTCGGTGATTAACCCGGAATCGCTGGTGATCAAACAGGGCTTTGCTGAACCGTCGCTGAAAGATGC
GGTTGCGGGTAAAGCATTCCAGTTTGAGCGTGAAGGTTACTTCTGCCTCGATAGCCGCCATTCTACGGCG
GAAAAACCGGTATTTAACCGCACCGTTGGGCTGCGTGATACCTGGGCGAAAGTAGGCGAGCACCACCACC
ACCACCACTAATTATCTGTTAGTTTTTTTCTACTAGACTGCTAACAAAGCCCGAAAGGAAGCTGAGTTGG
CTGCTGCCACCGCTGAGCAATAACTAGCATAACCCCTTGGGGCCTCTAAACGGGTCTTGAGGGGTTTTTT
GCTGAAAGGAGGAACTACTAGAGCGATCCCGCGAAATTAATACGACTCACTATAGGGGAATTGTGAGCGG
ATAACAATTCCCCACTAGAAATAATTTTGTTTAACTTTAAGAAGGAGATATACAT
[2580 nt withheld, positions 18396-20975]
CACCACCACCACCACCACTAATTATCTGTTAGTTTTTTTCTACTAGACTGCTAACAAAGCCCGAAAGGAA
GCTGAGTTGGCTGCTGCCACCGCTGAGCAATAACTAGCATAACCCCTTGGGGCCTCTAAACGGGTCTTGA
GGGGTTTTTTGCTGAAAGGAGGAACTACTAGAGCGATCCCGCGAAATTAATACGACTCACTATAGGGGAA
TTGTGAGCGGATAACAATTCCCCACTAGAAATAATTTTGTTTAACTTTAAGAAGGAGATATACATATGCA
CCACCACCACCACCACCCTGTTATAACTCTTCCTGATGGCAGCCAACGCCATTACGATCACGCTGTAAGC
CCCATGGATGTTGCGCTGGACATTGGTCCAGGTCTGGCGAAAGCCTGTATCGCAGGGCGCGTTAATGGCG
AACTGGTTGATGCTTGCGATCTGATTGAAAACGACGCACAACTGTCGATCATTACCGCC
[486 nt withheld, positions 21455-21940]
GACAAAAAAGCACTTAACGCTTACCTGCAACGCCTGGAAGAAGCCGCGAAACGCGACCACCGTAAAATCG
GTAAACAGCTCGACCTGTACCACATGCAGGAAGAAGCGCCGGGTATGGTATTCTGGCACAACGACGGCTG
GACCATCTTCCGTGAACTGGAAGTGTTTGTTCGTTCTAAACTGAAAGAGTACCAGTATCAGGAAGTTAAA
GGTCCGTTCATGATGGACCGTGTCCTGTGGGAAAAAACCGGTCACTGGGACAACTACAAAGATGCAATGT
TCACCACATCTTCTGAGAACCGTGAATACTGCATTAAGCCGATGAACTGCCCGGGTCACGTACAAATCTT
CAACCAGGGGCTGAAGTCTTATCGCGATCTGCCGCTGCGTATGGCCGAGTTTGGTAGCTGCCACCGTAAC
GAGCCGTCAGGTTCGCTGCATGGCCTGATGCGCGTGCGTGGATTTACCCAGGATGACGCGCATATCTTCT
GTACTGAAGAACAAATCCGCGATGAAGTGAATGGATGTATCCGTTTAGTGTACGACATGTACAGCACTTT
TGGCTTCGAGAAGATCGTCGTCAAACTCTCCACTCGTCCTGAAAAACGTATTGGCAGCGACGAAATGTGG
GATCGTGCTGAGGCGGACCTGGCGGTTGCGCTGGAAGAAAACAACATCCCGTTTGAATATCAACTGGGTG
AAGGCGCTTTCTACGGTCCGAAAATTGAGTTTACCCTGTATGACTGCCTCGATCGTGCATGGCAGTGCGG
TACAGTACAGCTGGACTTCTCTTTGCCGTCTCGTCTGAGCGCTTCTTATGTAGGCGAAGACAATGAACGT
AAAGTACCGGTAATGATTCACCGCGCAATTCTGGGGTCGATGGAACGTTTCATCGGTATCCTGACCGAAG
AGTTCGCTGGTTTCTTCCCGACCTGGCTTGCGCCGGTTCAGGTTGTTATCATGAATATTACCGATTCACA
GTCTGAATACGTTAACGAATTGACGCAAAAACTATCAAATGCGGGCATTCGTGTTAAAGCAGACCTCCGC
AATGAGAAGATTGGCTTCAAGATCCGCGAGCACACTTTGCGTCGCGTCCCATATATGCTGGTCTGTGGTG
ATAAAGAGGTGGAATCAGGCAAAGTTGCCGTTCGCACCCGCCGTGGTAAAGACCTGGGAAGCATGGACGT
AAATGAAGTGATCGAGAAGCTGCAACAAGAGATTCGCAGCCGCAGTCTTAAACAACTGGAGGAATAATCT
GCTAACAAAGCCCGAAAGGAAGCTGAGTTGGCTGCTGCCACCGCTGAGCAATAACTAGCATAACCCCTTG
GGGCCTCTAAACGGGTCTTGAGGGGTTTTTTGCTGAAAGGAGGAACTACTAGAGCGATCCCGCGAAATTA
ATACGACTCACTATAGGGGAATTGTGAGCGGATAACAATTCCCCACTAGAAATAATTTTGTTTAACTTTA
AGAAGGAGATATACATATGTCTGAACAACACGCACAGGGCGCTGACGCGGTAGTCGATCTTAACAATGAA
CTGAAAACGCGTCGTGAGAAGCTGGCGAACCTGCGCGAGCAGGGGATTGCCTTCCCGAACGATTTCCGTC
GCGATCATACCTCTGACCAGTTGCACGCAGAGTTCGACGGCAAAGAGAACGAAGAACTGGAAGCGCTGAA
CATCGAAGTCGCCGTTGCTGGCCGCATGATGACCCGTCGTATTATGGGTAAAGCGTCTTTCGTTACCCTG
CAAGACGTTGGCGGTCGCATTCAGCTGTACGTTGCCCGTGACGATCTCCCGGAAGGCGTTTATAACGAGC
AGTTCAAAAAATGGGACCTCGGCGACATCCTCGGCGCGAAAGGTAAGCTGTTCAAAACCAAAACCGGCGA
ACTGTCTATCCACTGCACCGAGTTGCGTCTGCTGACCAAAGCACTGCGTCCGCTGCCGGATAAGTTCCAC
GGCTTGCAGGATCAGGAAGCGCGCTATCGTCAGCGTTATCTCGATCTCATCTCCAACGATGAATCCCGCA
ACACCTTTAAAGTGCGCTCGCAGATCCTCTCTGGTATTCGCCAGTTCATGGTGAACCGCGGCTTTATGGA
AGTTGAAACGCCGATGATGCAGGTGATCCCTGGCGGTGCCGCTGCGCGTCCGTTTATCACCCACCATAAC
GCGCTGGATCTCGACATGTACCTGCGTATCGCGCCGGAACTGTACCTCAAGCGTCTGGTGGTTGGTGGCT
TCGAGCGTGTATTCGAAATCAACCGTAACTTCCGTAACGAAGGTATTTCCGTACGTCATAACCCAGAGTT
CACCATGATGGAACTCTACATGGCTTACGCAGATTACAAAGATCTGATCGAGCTGACCGAATCGCTGTTC
CGTACTCTGGCACAGGATATTCTCGGTAAGACGGAAGTGACCTACGGCGACGTGACGCTGGACTTCGGTA
AACCGTTCGAAAAACTGACCATGCGTGAAGCGATCAAGAAATATCGCCCGGAAACCGACATGGCGGATCT
GGACAACTTCGACTCTGCGAAAGCGATTGCTGAATCTATCGGCATCCACGTTGAGAAGAGCTGGGGTCTG
GGCCGTATCGTTACCGAGATCTTCGAAGAAGTGGCAGAAGCACATCTGATTCAGCCGACCTTCATTACTG
AATATCCGGCAGAAGTTTCTCCGCTGGCGCGTCGTAACGACGTTAACCCGGAAATCACAGACCGCTTTGA
GTTCTTCATTGGTGGTCGTGAAATCGGTAACGGCTTTAGCGAGCTGAATGACGCGGAAGATCAGGCGCAA
CGCTTCCTGGATCAGGTTGCCGCGAAAGACGCAGGTGACGACGAAGCGATGTTCTACGATGAAGATTACG
TCACCGCACTGGAACATGGCTTACCGCCGACAGCAGGTCTGGGAATTGGTATCGACCGTATGGTAATGCT
GTTCACCAACAGCCATACCATCCGCGACGTTATTCTGTTCCCGGCGATGCGTCCGGTAAAACACCACCAC
CACCACCACTAATTATCTGTTAGTTTTTTTCTACTAGACTGCTAACAAAGCCCGAAAGGAAGCTGAGTTG
GCTGCTGCCACCGCTGAGCAATAACTAGCATAACCCCTTGGGGCCTCTAAACGGGTCTTGAGGGGTTTTT
TGCTGAAAGGAGGAACTACTAGTAGCGGCCGCTGCAGTCCGGATTGGCGAATGGG
[124 nt withheld, positions 25146-25269]
C
[91 nt withheld, positions 25271-25361]
A
[49 nt withheld, positions 25363-25411]
CCTTTGACGTTGGAGTCCACGTTCTTT
[37 nt withheld, positions 25439-25475]
ACCCTATCTCGGTCTATTCTTTTGATTTATAAGGGATTTTGCCGATTTCGGCCTATTGGTTAAAAAATGA
GCTGATTTAACAAAAATTTAACGCGAATTTTAACAAAATATTAACGCTTACAATTTAGGTGGCACTTTTC
GGGGAAATGTGCGCGGAACCCCTATTTGTTTATTTTTCTAAATACATTCAAATATGTATCCGCTCATGAA
TTAATTCTTAGAAAAACTCATCGAGCATCAAATGAAACTGCAATTTATTCATATCAGGATTATCAATACC
ATATTTTTGAAAAAGCCGTTTCTGTAATGAAGGAGAAAACTCACCGAGGCAGTTCCATAGGATGGCAAGA
TCCTGGTATCGGTCTGCGATTCCGACTCGTCCAACATCAATACAACCTATTAATTTCCCCTCGTCAAAAA
TAAGGTTATCAAGTGAGAAATCACCATGAGTGACGACTGAATCCGGTGAGAATGGCAAAAGTTTATGCAT
TTCTTTCCAGACTTGTTCAACAGGCCAGCCATTACGCTCGTCATCAAAATCACTCGCATCAACCAAACCG
TTATTCATTCGTGATTGCGCCTGAGCGAGACGAAATACGCGATCGCTGTTAAAAGGACAATTACAAACAG
GAATCGAATGCAACCGGCGCAGGAACACTGCCAGCGCATCAACAATATTTTCACCTGAATCAGGATATTC
TTCTAATACCTGGAATGCTGTTTTCCCGGGGATCGCAGTGGTGAGTAACCATGCATCATCAGGAGTACGG
ATAAAATGCTTGATGGTCGGAAGAGGCATAAATTCCGTCAGCCAGTTTAGTCTGACCATCTCATCTGTAA
CATCATTGGCAACGCTACCTTTGCCATGTTTCAGAAACAACTCTGGCGCATCGGGCTTCCCATACAATCG
ATAGATTGTCGCACCTGATTGCCCGACATTATCGCGAGCCCATTTATACCCATATAAATCAGCATCCATG
TTGGAATTTAATCGCGGCCTAGAGCAAGACGTTTCCCGTTGAATATGGCTCATAACACCCCTTGTATTAC
TGTTTATGTAAGCAGACAGTTTTATTGTTCATGACCAAAATCCCTTAACGTGAGTTTTCGTTCCACTGAG
CGTCAGACCCCGTAGAAAAGATCAAAGGATCTTCTTGAGATCCTTTTTTTCTGCGCGTAATCTGCTGCTT
GCAAACAAAAAAACCACCGCTACCAGCGGTGGTTTGTTTGCCGGATCAAGAGCTACCAACTCTTTTTCAA
GGTAACTGGCTTCAGCAGAGCGCAGATACCAAATACTGTCCTTCTAGTGTAGCCGTAGTTAGGCCACCAC
TTCAAGAACTCTGTAGCACCGCCTACATACCTCGCTCTGCTAATCCTGTTACCAGTGGCTGCTGCCAGTG
GCGATAAGTCGTGTCTTACCGGGTTGGACTCAAGACGATAGTTACCGGATAAGGCGCAGCGGTCGGGCTG
AACGGGGGGTTCGTGCACACAGCCCAGCTTGGAGCGAACGACCTACACCGAACTGAGATACCTACAGCGT
GAGCTATGAGAAAGCGCCACGCTTCCCGAAGGGAGAAAGGCGGACAGGTATCCGGTAAGCGGCAGGGTCG
GAACAGGAGAGCGCACGAGGGAGCTTCCAGGGGGAAACGCCTGGTATCTTTATAGTCCTGTCGGGTTTCG
CCACCTCTGACTTGAGCGTCGATTTTTGTGATGCTCGTCAGGGGGGCGGAGCCTATGGAAAAACGCCAGC
AACGCGGCCTTTTTACGGTTCCTGGCCTTTTGCTGGCCTTTTGCTCACATGTTCTTTCCTGCGTTATCCC
CTGATTCTGTGGATAACCGTATTACCGCCTTTGAGTGAGCTGATACCGCTCGCCGCAGCCGAACGACCGA
GCGCAGCGAGTCAGTGAGCGAGGAAGCGGAAGAGCGCCTGATGCGGTATTTTCTCCTTACGCATCTGTGC
GGTATTTCACACCGCAATGGTGCACTCTCAGTACAATCTGCTCTGATGCCGCATAGTTAAGCCAGTATAC
ACTCCGCTATCGCTACGTGACTGGGTCATGGCTGCGCCCCGACACCCGCCAACACCCGCTGACGCGCCCT
GACGGGCTTGTCTGCTCCCGGCATCCGCTTACAGACAAGCTGTGACCGTCTCCGGGAGCTGCATGTGTCA
GAGGTTTTCACCGTCATCACCGAAACGCGCGAGGCAGCTGCGGTAAAGCTCATCAGCGTGGTCGTGAAGC
GATTCACAGATGTCTGCCTGTTCATCCGCGTCCAGCTCGTTGAGTTTCTCCAGAAGCGTTAATGTCTGGC
TTCTGATAAAGCGGGCCATGTTAAGGGCGGTTTTTTCCTGTTTGGTCACTGATGCCTCCGTGTAAGGGGG
ATTTCTGTTCATGGGGGTAATGATACCGATGAAACGAGAGAGGATGCTCACGATACGGGTTACTGATGAT
GAACATGCCCGGTTACTGGAACGTTGTGAGGGTAAACAACTGGCGGTATGGATGCGGCGGGACCAGAGAA
AAATCACTCAGGGTCAATGCCAGCGCTTCGTTAATACAGATGTAGGTGTTCCACAGGGTAGCCAGCAGCA
TCCTGCGATGCAGATCCGGAACATAATGGTGCAGGGCGCTGACTTCCGCGTTTCCAGACTTTACGAAACA
CGGAAACCGAAGACCATTCATGTTGTTGCTCAGGTCGCAGACGTTTTGCAGCAGCAGTCGCTTCACGTTC
GCTCGCGTATCGGTGATTCATTCTGCTAACCAGTAAGGCAACCCCGCCAGCCTAGCCGGGTCCTCAACGA
CAGGAGCACGATCATGCGCACCCGTGGGGCCGCCATGCCGGCGATAATGGCCTGCTTCTCGCCGAAACGT
TTGGTGGCGGGACCAGTGACGAAGGCTTGAGCGAGGGCGTGCAAGATTCCGAATACCGCAAGCGACAGGC
CGATCATCGTCGCGCTCCAGCGAAAGCGGTCCTCGCCGAAAATGACCCAGAGCGCTGCCGGCACCTGTCC
TACGAGTTGCATGATAAAGAAGACAGTCATAAGTGCGGCGACGATAGTCATGCCCCGCGCCCACCGGAAG
GAGCTGACTGGGTTGAAGGCTCTCAAGGGCATCGGTCGAGATCCCGGTGCCTAATGAGTGAGCTAACTTA
CATTAATTGCGTTGCGCTCACTGCCCGCTTTCCAGTCGGGAAACCTGTCGTGCCAGCTGCATTAATGAAT
CGGCCAACGCGCGGGGAGAGGCGGTTTGCGTATTGGGCGCCAGGGTGGTTTTTCTTTTCACCAGTGAGAC
GGGCAACAGCTGATTGCCCTTCACCGCCTGGCCCTGAGAGAGTTGCAGCAAGCGGTCCACGCTGGTTTGC
CCCAGCAGGCGAAAATCCTGTTTGATGGTGGTTAACGGCGGGATATAACATGAGCTGTCTTCGGTATCGT
CGTATCCCACTACCGAGATATCCGCACCAACGCGCAGCCCGGACTCGGTAATGGCGCGCATTGCGCCCAG
CGCCATCTGATCGTTGGCAACCAGCATCGCAGTGGGAACGATGCCCTCATTCAGCATTTGCATGGTTTGT
TGAAAACCGGACATGGCACTCCAGTCGCCTTCCCGTTCCGCTATCGGCTGAATTTGATTGCGAGTGAGAT
ATTTATGCCAGCCAGCCAGACGCAGACGCGCCGAGACAGAACTTAATGGGCCCGCTAACAGCGCGATTTG
CTGGTGACCCAATGCGACCAGATGCTCCACGCCCAGTCGCGTACCGTCTTCATGGGAGAAAATAATACTG
TTGATGGGTGTCTGGTCAGAGACATCAAGAAATAACGCCGGAACATTAGTGCAGGCAGCTTCCACAGCAA
TGGCATCCTGGTCATCCAGCGGATAGTTAATGATCAGCCCACTGACGCGTTGCGCGAGAAGATTGTGCAC
CGCCGCTTTACAGGCTTCGACGCCGCTTCGTTCTACCATCGACACCACCACGCTGGCACCCAGTTGATCG
GCGCGAGATTTAATCGCCGCGACAATTTGCGACGGCGCGTGCAGGGCCAGACTGGAGGTGGCAACGCCAA
TCAGCAACGACTGTTTGCCCGCCAGTTGTTGTGCCACGCGGTTGGGAATGTAATTCAGCTCCGCCATCGC
CGCTTCCACTTTTTCCCGCGTTTTCGCAGAAACGTGGCTGGCCTGGTTCACCACGCGGGAAACGGTCTGA
TAAGAGACACCGGCATACTCTGCGACATCGTATAACGTTACTGGTTTCACATTCACCACCCTGAATTGAC
TCTCTTCCGGGCGCTATCATGCCATACCGCGAAAGGTTTTGCGCCATTCGATGGTGTCCGGGATCTCGAC
GCTCTCCCTTATGCGACTCCTGCATTAGGAAGCAGCCCAGTAGTAGGTTGAGGCCGTTGAGCACCGCCGC
CGCAAGGAATGGTGCATGCAAGGAGATGGCGCCCAACAGTCCCCCGGCCACGGGGCCTGCCACCATACCC
ACGCCGAAACAAGCGCTCATGAGCCCGAAGTGGCGAGCCCGATCTTCCCCATCGGTGATGTCGGCGATAT
AGGCGCCAGCAACCGCACCTGTGGCGCCGGTGATGCCGGCCACGATGCGTCCGGCGTAGAGGATCGAGAT
CTGAATTCGCGGCCGCTTCTAGAGCGATCCCGCGAAATTAATACGACTCACTATAGG
