[The description below was written by a language model from this plasmid's Addgene catalogue record.]
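Description:
pLD1 translation factors is a large (about 30 kb) Escherichia coli expression plasmid built on a BioBrick-adapted version of pET-24a(+). Into a backbone of roughly 5 kb it carries an insert of about 25 kb comprising cistrons 1 to 13 of a de novo designed and synthesised 30-cistron translation-factor module, with the coding sequences derived from E. coli. The BioBrick format reflects the standardised, iterative assembly approach used to join many cistrons into a single construct. The record does not list the individual factors encoded, nor the promoters, ribosome binding sites, terminators or any purification tags associated with each cistron. pET-family vectors generally rely on T7 promoter-driven expression in hosts carrying the DE3 lysogen, which fits the recommended strain, but the arrangement in this plasmid is not stated.

The plasmid is listed as high copy and is maintained under kanamycin and tetracycline. Kanamycin resistance is the standard marker of pET-24a(+), while the tetracycline requirement most likely relates to the Tn10 (TetR) insertion marking the recA deletion in the recommended BLR(DE3) host rather than to a plasmid-borne gene, although the record lists tetracycline as a selectable marker without clarifying this. Use of a recA-deficient strain matches the depositor's caution that the plasmid can be prone to recombination, so several clones should be checked by restriction analysis before use.

Its intended purpose is co-expression of a set of translation factors in E. coli for preparing the PURE 3.0 reconstituted cell-free translation system, reducing the number of separate expression and purification steps needed. The remaining cistrons of the module are presumably carried on other constructs not described in this record.
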