Addgene plasmid #117760: pLD1 translation factors
Purpose: BioBrick encoding cistrons 1-13 in pET for preparation of PURE 3.0 translation system from E. coli
Depositing lab: Anthony Forster. Depositing organization: Uppsala University. Publication: De novo design and synthesis of a 30-cistron translation-factor module. Shepherd TR, Du L, Liljeruhm J, Samudyata, Wang J, Sjodin MOD, Wetterhall M, Yomo T, Forster AC. Nucleic Acids Res. 2017 Oct 13;45(18):10895-10905. doi: 10.1093/nar/gkx753. PubMed 28977654.
Backbone
  Vector backbone: BioBrick pET-24a(+)
  Backbone size w/o insert (bp): 5018
  Total vector size (bp): 30152
  Vector type: Escherichia coli
  Selectable markers: tetracycline
Growth in bacteria
  Bacterial resistance: Tetracyline and Kanamycin
  Growth temperature: 37°C
  Growth strain: BLR (F- ompT hsdSB(rB- mB-)gal dcm (DE3) Δ(srl-recA)306::Tn10 (TetR))
  Copy number: High Copy
Gene/Insert
  Gene/Insert name: Translation factor cistrons 1-13
  Species: Escherichia coli
  Insert size (bp): 25100
Terms and licenses: Academic/Nonprofit Terms; Industry Terms: Not Available to Industry
Depositor comments: The plasmid can be prone to recombination. The depositing lab suggests selecting multiple clones for restriction digest analysis as described in the publication before proceeding.
How to cite: pLD1 translation factors was a gift from Anthony Forster (Addgene plasmid # 117760 ; http://n2t.net/addgene:117760 ; RRID:Addgene_117760)
